>Addgene plasmid #71951 | Islr2.b-AP-His | depositor full sequence | sequence record 135571 | Islr2.b-AP-His sequence 8288 bps
GTCGAGGTCTCGACGGTATCGATTGACATTGATTATTGACTAGCTAGTTATTAATAGTAATCAATTACGG
GGTCATTAGTTCATAGCCCATATATGGAGTTCCGCGTTACATAACTTACGGTAAATGGCCCGCCTGGCTG
ACCGCCCAACGACCCCCGCCCATTGACGTCAATAATGACGTATGTTCCCATAGTAACGCCAATAGGGACT
TTCCATTGACGTCAATGGGTGGAGTATTTACGGTAAACTGCCCACTTGGCAGTACATCAAGTGTATCATA
TGCCAAGTCCGCCCCCTATTGACGTCAATGACGGTAAATGGCCCGCCTGGCATTATGCCCAGTACATGAC
CTTACGGGACTTTCCTACTTGGCAGTACATCTACGTATTAGTCATCGCTATTACCATGGTGATGCGGTTT
TGGCAGTACACCAATGGGCGTGGATAGCGGTTTGACTCACGGGGATTTCCAAGTCTCCACCCCATTGACG
TCAATGGGAGTTTGTTTTGGCACCAAAATCAACGGGACTTTCCAAAATGTCGTAATAACCCCGCCCCGTT
GACGCAAATGGGCGGTAGGCGTGTACGGTGGGAGGTCTATATAAGCAGAGCTCGTTTAGTGAACCGTCAG
ATCGCCTGGAGACGCCATCCACGCTGTTTTGACCTCCATAGAAGACACCGGGACCGATCCAGCCTCCGCG
GCCGGGAACGGTGCATTGGAACGCGGATTCCCCGTGCCAAGAGTGACGTAAGTACCGCCTATAGACTCTA
TAGGCACACCCCTTTGGCTCTTATGCATGCTATACTGTTTTTGGCTTGGGGCCTATACACCCCCGCTTCC
ATATGCTATAGGTGATGGTATAGCTTAGCCTATAGGTGTGGGTTATTGACCATTATTGACCACTCCCCTA
TTGGTGACGATACTTTCCATTACTAATCCATAACATGGCTCTTTGCCACAACTATCTCTATTGGCTATAT
GCCAATACTCTGTCCTTCAGAGACTGACACGGACTCTGTATTTTTACAGGATGGGGTCCCATTTATTATT
TACAAATTCACATATACAACAACGCCGTCCCCCGTGCCCGCAGTTTTTATTAAACATAGCGTGGGATCTC
CACGCGAATCTCGGGTACGTGTTCCGGACATGGGCTCTTCTCCGGTAGCGGCGGAGCTTCCACATCCGAG
CCCTGGTCCCATGCCTCCAGCGGCTCATGGTCGCTCGGCAGCTCCTTGCTCCTAACAGTGGAGGCCAGAC
TTAGGCACAGCACAATGCCCACCACCACCAGTGTGCCGCACAAGGCCGTGGCGGTAGGGTATGTGTCTGA
AAATGAGCTCGGAGATTGGGCTCGCACCGCTGACGCAGATGGAAGACTTAAGGCAGCGGCAGAAGAAGAT
GCAGGCAGCTGAGTTGTTGTATTCTGATAAGAGTCAGAGGTAACTCCCGTTGCGGTGCTGTTAACGGTGG
AGGGCAGTGTAGTCTGAGCAGTACTCGTTGCTGCCGCGCGCGCCACCAGACATAATAGCTGACAGACTAA
CAGACTGTTCCTTTCCATGGGTCTTTTCTGCAGAAGCTTGAATTCTCGAGGATCCGCGGCCGCGCCACCA
TGGGGCCCTTTGGAGCCCTGTGTTTGGCCTGGGCTTTGCTAGGAGTGGTCAGAGCGTGTCCCGAGCCTTG
CGCCTGTGTTGACAAGTACGCCCACCAGTTTGCAGACTGTGCCTACAAGGAGCTGCGCGAGGTCCCAGAA
GGACTGCCAGCCAACGTGACCACGCTTAGTCTGTCTGCCAACAAGATTACGGTACTAAGGCGGGGGGCCT
TCGTCAACGTCACGCAGGTCACTTCGCTGTGGCTGGCTCACAGTGAGGTACGCACGGTAGAGTCAGGGGC
ATTGGCAGTGCTGAGTCAGCTCAAGAACCTCGACCTAAGCCACAACCTTATATCCAACTTCCCTTGGAGC
GACCTTCGTAACTTGAGCGCGCTGCAGCTGCTGAAAATGAACCACAACCGTCTGGGATCGCTGCCCCGGG
ATGCACTCGGCGCGCTCCCGGACCTGCGCTCTCTGCGCATCAACAACAACCGGCTGCGTACCCTGGAGCC
CGGCACGTTCGACGCACTAAGCGCGCTGTCTCACCTGCAACTCTATCACAACCCCTTCCACTGCAGCTGT
GGTCTCGTGTGGCTGCAGGCCTGGGCAGCGAGCACCCGGGTCTCCTTACCGGAGCCCGATTCTATAGCGT
GCGCCTCGCCCCCTGAGCTGCAGGGCGTGCCCGTGCACCGCCTGCCCGCCCTGCCCTGCGCACCCCCCAG
CGTGCGTCTGAGCGCAGAGCCGCCGCCTGAGGCACCTGGCACCCCTCTGCGCGCAGGCTTGGCTTTCATG
TTACATTGCGTCGCCGAAGGCCACCCCACACCCCGCCTGCAATGGCAACTTCAGATCCCGGGTGGCACTG
TAGTCTTAGTGCCACCGGTTCTCAGCAAGGAAGAAGATGGAGGAGATAAGGTGGAGGATGGAGAGGGTGA
CGGAGATGAGGACCTGCCTACGCAGACTGAAGCGCCAACCCCAACTCCAGCACCTGCTTGGCCAGCGCCT
CCAGCCACCCCGCGCTTCTTGGCCCTCGCAAATGGCTCTCTGTTGGTGCCCCTTCTGAGTGCCAAGGAGG
CAGGCATCTACACTTGTCGTGCACACAATGAGCTGGGCACCAACTCAACGTCCTTACGGGTGACGGTGGC
TGCAGCGGGGCCGCCAAAACACGCTCCTGGAACAGGGGAAGAACCTGATGCGCAGGTCCCGACCTCTGAG
CGCAAGGCCACCACTAAGGGCCGTAGCAACAGCGTCCTGCCCTTCAAGCCTGAAGGCAAAACCAAAGGCC
AAGGTCTTGCCCGAGTCAGCGTGCTTGGGGAAATCGAGGCAGAGCTGGAGGAGACAGATGAAGGAGAGCA
GATGGAAGGTCAGATCCCTGCAGATCCGATGGGAGAGAAGCACTGTGGCCATGGGGACCCCTCTCGCTAT
GTGTCTAACCATGCATTCAACCAGAGCTCAGATCTCAAGCCGCACGTTTTTGAGTTGGGCGTCATCGCGC
TGGATGTAGCAGAGCGTGAGGCTCGGGTGCAGCTGACGCCCCTTGCTGCGCGCTGGGGCCCTGGGCCAGA
TGGTGCTAGCGGAGCGCGGCGGCCGGGGAGGCGGCCACTGCGCCTACTCTATCTGTGTCCTGCGGGGGGT
GGCACGGCAGTTCAGTGGTCACGAGTGGAAGAGGGGGTCAATGCCTACTGGTTTCGCGGCCTGCGGCCTG
GCACCAACTACTCCGTATGCCTGGCACTGGCGGGCGAGGCGTGTCACGTGCAGGTGGTGTTTTCTACCAA
GAAAGAACTGCCGTCCCTGGGCGCGCCTGGATCTTCCGGAATCATCCCAGTTGAGGAGGAGAACCCGGAC
TTCTGGAACCGCGAGGCAGCCGAGGCCCTGGGTGCCGCCAAGAAGCTGCAGCCTGCACAGACAGCCGCCA
AGAACCTCATCATCTTCCTGGGCGATGGGATGGGGGTGTCTACGGTGACAGCTGCCAGGATCCTAAAAGG
GCAGAAGAAGGACAAACTGGGGCCTGAGATACCCCTGGCCATGGACCGCTTCCCATATGTGGCTCTGTCC
AAGACATACAATGTAGACAAACATGTGCCAGACAGTGGAGCCACAGCCACGGCCTACCTGTGCGGGGTCA
AGGGCAACTTCCAGACCATTGGCTTGAGTGCAGCCGCCCGCTTTAACCAGTGCAACACGACACGCGGCAA
CGAGGTCATCTCCGTGATGAATCGGGCCAAGAAAGCAGGGAAGTCAGTGGGAGTGGTAACCACCACACGA
GTGCAGCACGCCTCGCCAGCCGGCACCTACGCCCACACGGTGAACCGCAACTGGTACTCGGACGCCGACG
TGCCTGCCTCGGCCCGCCAGGAGGGGTGCCAGGACATCGCTACGCAGCTCATCTCCAACATGGACATTGA
CGTGATCCTAGGTGGGGGCCGAAAGTACATGTTTCGCATGGGAACCCCAGACCCTGAGTACCCAGATGAC
TACAGCCAAGGTGGGACCAGGCTGGACGGGAAGAATCTGGTGCAGGAATGGCTGGCGAAGCGCCAGGGTG
CCCGGTATGTGTGGAACCGCACTGAGCTCATGCAGGCTTCCCTGGACCCGTCTGTGACCCATCTCATGGG
TCTCTTTGAGCCTGGAGACATGAAATACGAGATCCACCGAGACTCCACACTGGACCCCTCCCTGATGGAG
ATGACAGAGGCTGCCCTGCGCCTGCTGAGCAGGAACCCCCGCGGCTTCTTCCTCTTCGTGGAGGGTGGTC
GCATCGACCATGGTCATCATGAAAGCAGGGCTTACCGGGCACTGACTGAGACGATCATGTTCGACGACGC
CATTGAGAGGGCGGGCCAGCTCACCAGCGAGGAGGACACGCTGAGCCTCGTCACTGCCGACCACTCCCAC
GTCTTCTCCTTCGGAGGCTACCCCCTGCGAGGGAGCTCCATCTTCGGGCTGGCCCCTGGCAAGGCCCGGG
ACAGGAAGGCCTACACGGTCCTCCTATACGGAAACGGTCCAGGCTATGTGCTCAAGGACGGCGCCCGGCC
GGATGTTACCGAGAGCGAGAGCGGGAGCCCCGAGTATCGGCAGCAGTCAGCAGTGCCCCTGGACGAAGAG
ACCCACGCAGGCGAGGACGTGGCGGTGTTCGCGCGCGGCCCGCAGGCGCACCTGGTTCACGGCGTGCAGG
AGCAGACCTTCATAGCGCACGTCATGGCCTTCGCCGCCTGCCTGGAGCCCTACACCGCCTGCGACCTGGC
GCCCCCCGCCGGCACCACCGACGCCGCGCACCCGGGTCATCATCACCATCACCATTAATCTAGAGATCTT
ATTAAAGCAGAACTTGTTTATTGCAGCTTATAATGGTTACAAATAAAGCAATAGCATCACAAATTTCACA
AATAAAGCATTTTTTTCACTGCATTCTAGTTGTGGTTTGTCCAAACTCATCAATGTATCTTATCATGTCT
GGTCGACTCTAGCTAGACTCTTCCGCTTCCTCGCTCACTGACTCGCTGCGCTCGGTCGTTCGGCTGCGGC
GAGCGGTATCAGCTCACTCAAAGGCGGTAATACGGTTATCCACAGAATCAGGGGATAACGCAGGAAAGAA
CATGTGAGCAAAAGGCCAGCAAAAGGCCAGGAACCGTAAAAAGGCCGCGTTGCTGGCGTTTTTCCATAGG
CTCCGCCCCCCTGACGAGCATCACAAAAATCGACGCTCAAGTCAGAGGTGGCGAAACCCGACAGGACTAT
AAAGATACCAGGCGTTTCCCCCTGGAAGCTCCCTCGTGCGCTCTCCTGTTCCGACCCTGCCGCTTACCGG
ATACCTGTCCGCCTTTCTCCCTTCGGGAAGCGTGGCGCTTTCTCATAGCTCACGCTGTAGGTATCTCAGT
TCGGTGTAGGTCGTTCGCTCCAAGCTGGGCTGTGTGCACGAACCCCCCGTTCAGCCCGACCGCTGCGCCT
TATCCGGTAACTATCGTCTTGAGTCCAACCCGGTAAGACACGACTTATCGCCACTGGCAGCAGCCACTGG
TAACAGGATTAGCAGAGCGAGGTATGTAGGCGGTGCTACAGAGTTCTTGAAGTGGTGGCCTAACTACGGC
TACACTAGAAGAACAGTATTTGGTATCTGCGCTCTGCTGAAGCCAGTTACCTTCGGAAAAAGAGTTGGTA
GCTCTTGATCCGGCAAACAAACCACCGCTGGTAGCGGTGGTTTTTTTGTTTGCAAGCAGCAGATTACGCG
CAGAAAAAAAGGATCTCAAGAAGATCCTTTGATCTTTTCTACGGGGTCTGACGCTCAGTGGAACGAAAAC
TCACGTTAAGGGATTTTGGTCATGAGATTATCAAAAAGGATCTTCACCTAGATCCTTTTAAATTAAAAAT
GAAGTTTTAAATCAATCTAAAGTATATATGAGTAAACTTGGTCTGACAGTTACCAATGCTTAATCAGTGA
GGCACCTATCTCAGCGATCTGTCTATTTCGTTCATCCATAGTTGCCTGACTCCCCGTCGTGTAGATAACT
ACGATACGGGAGGGCTTACCATCTGGCCCCAGTGCTGCAATGATACCGCGAGACCCACGCTCACCGGCTC
CAGATTTATCAGCAATAAACCAGCCAGCCGGAAGGGCCGAGCGCAGAAGTGGTCCTGCAACTTTATCCGC
CTCCATCCAGTCTATTAATTGTTGCCGGGAAGCTAGAGTAAGTAGTTCGCCAGTTAATAGTTTGCGCAAC
GTTGTTGCCATTGCTACAGGCATCGTGGTGTCACGCTCGTCGTTTGGTATGGCTTCATTCAGCTCCGGTT
CCCAACGATCAAGGCGAGTTACATGATCCCCCATGTTGTGCAAAAAAGCGGTTAGCTCCTTCGGTCCTCC
GATCGTTGTCAGAAGTAAGTTGGCCGCAGTGTTATCACTCATGGTTATGGCAGCACTGCATAATTCTCTT
ACTGTCATGCCATCCGTAAGATGCTTTTCTGTGACTGGTGAGTACTCAACCAAGTCATTCTGAGAATAGT
GTATGCGGCGACCGAGTTGCTCTTGCCCGGCGTCAATACGGGATAATACCGCGCCACATAGCAGAACTTT
AAAAGTGCTCATCATTGGAAAACGTTCTTCGGGGCGAAAACTCTCAAGGATCTTACCGCTGTTGAGATCC
AGTTCGATGTAACCCACTCGTGCACCCAACTGATCTTCAGCATCTTTTACTTTCACCAGCGTTTCTGGGT
GAGCAAAAACAGGAAGGCAAAATGCCGCAAAAAAGGGAATAAGGGCGACACGGAAATGTTGAATACTCAT
ACTCTTCCTTTTTCAATATTATTGAAGCATTTATCAGGGTTATTGTCTCATGAGCGGATACATATTTGAA
TGTATTTAGAAAAATAAACAAATAGGGGTTCCGCGCACATTTCCCCGAAAAGTGCCACCTGACGTCTAAG
AAACCATTATTATCATGACATTAACCTATAAAAATAGGCGTATCACGAGGCCCTTTCGTCTCGCGCGTTT
CGGTGATGACGGTGAAAACCTCTGACACATGCAGCTCCCGGAGGAATGTGTGTCAGTTAGGGTGTGGAAA
GTCCCCAGGCTCCCCAGGCAGGCAGAAGTATGCAAAGCATGCATCTCAATTAGTCAGCAACCAGGTGTGG
AAAGTCCCCAGGCTCCCCAGCAGGCAGAAGTATGCAAAGCATGCATCTCAATTAGTCAGCAACCATAGTC
CCGCCCCTAACTCCGCCCATCCCGCCCCTAACTCCGCCCAGTTCCGCCCATTCTCCGCCCCATGGCTGAC
TAATTTTTTTTATTTATGCAGAGGCCGAGGCCGCCTCTGCCTCTGAGCTATTCCAGAAGTAGTGAGGAGG
CTTTTTTGGAGGCCTAGGCTTTTGCAAAAAGCTCCCGGGAGCTTGTATATCCATTTTCGTCCCGGAGACG
GTCACAGCTTGTCTGTAAGCGGATGCCGGGAGCAGACAAGCCCGTCAGGGCGCGTCAGCGGGTGTTGGCG
GGTGTCGGGGCTGGCTTAACTATGCGGCATCAGAGCAGATTGTACTGAGAGTGCACCATATGCGGTGTGA
AATACCGCACAGATGCGTAAGGAGAAAATACCGCATCAGGAAATTGTAAGCGTTAATATTTTGTTAAAAT
TCGCGTTAAATTTTTGTTAAATCAGCTCATTTTTTAACCAATAGGCCGAAATCGGCAAAATCCCTTATAA
ATCAAAAGAATAGACCGAGATAGGGT
[37 nt withheld, positions 7797-7833]
AAAGAACGTGGACTCCAACGTCAAAGG
[49 nt withheld, positions 7861-7909]
T
[91 nt withheld, positions 7911-8001]
G
[124 nt withheld, positions 8003-8126]
CCATTCGCCATTCAGGCTGCGCAACTGTTGGGAAGGGCGATCGGTGCGGGCCTCTTCGCTATTACGCCAG
CTGGCGAAAGGGGGATGTGCTGCAAGGCGATTAAGTTGGGTAACGCCAGGGTTTTCCCAGTCACGACGTT
GTAAAACGACGGCCAGTGAATT
Features (pLannotate 1.2.2; 14 found; start..end, strand, type, name):
     25..408     +  enhancer       CMV enhancer: human cytomegalovirus immediate early enhancer
    410..609     +  promoter       CMV promoter: human cytomegalovirus (CMV) immediate early promoter
    748..1573    +  intron         CMV intron A: human cytomegalovirus intron A (Chapman et al., 1991)
   1610..3379    +  CDS            Islr2 (fragment): ISLR2_MOUSE - Also known as Kiaa1465, Linx. Experimental evidence at protein level: Swiss-Prot protein existence level 1. Required for axon extension during neural development. From Mus musculus (Mouse).
   3401..4852    +  CDS            SEAP: secreted alkaline phosphatase from human placenta The natural enzyme has a C-terminal transmembrane sequence that is replaced by a GPI anchor.
   4911..5032    +  polyA_signal   SV40 poly(A) signal: SV40 polyadenylation signal
   5241..5829    -  rep_origin     ori: high-copy-number ColE1/pMB1/pBR322/pUC origin of replication
   6000..6860    -  CDS            AmpR: β-lactamase; bla; confers resistance to ampicillin, carbenicillin, and related antibiotics
   6861..6965    -  promoter       AmpR promoter: bla
   7060..7095    +  CDS            rop (fragment): Rop protein, which maintains plasmids at low copy number; rop
   7118..7448    +  promoter       SV40 promoter: SV40 enhancer and early promoter
   7571..7670    +  misc_feature   bom (fragment): basis of mobility region from pBR322
   7698..8126    -  rep_origin     f1 ori (sequence partly withheld): f1 bacteriophage origin of replication; arrow indicates direction of (+) strand synthesis
   8130..8287    -  CDS            lacZα (fragment): LacZα fragment of β-galactosidase; lacZ fragment
