[The description below was written by a language model from this plasmid's Addgene catalogue record and pLannotate feature annotations shown in this document.]
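Description:
Islr2.b-AP-His is a mammalian expression plasmid built on the pCMVi-SV40ori backbone for producing a tagged ectodomain of mouse Islr2 (also known as Linx), an immunoglobulin-superfamily protein with leucine-rich repeats. The catalogue's purpose line names FLRT3 as the expressed protein. However, the plasmid name, the gene fields and the annotated sequence all identify the 1770 bp insert as an Islr2 fragment, so the FLRT3 mention appears to be an error carried over from a related entry.

The insert sits between retained NotI and AscI sites. It is driven by the human CMV immediate-early enhancer and promoter followed by CMV intron A, which generally boosts expression in mammalian cells. Downstream, the backbone supplies human placental alkaline phosphatase and, according to the record, a 6X histidine tag that is not separately annotated in the feature table. The cassette ends in an SV40 polyadenylation signal.

The AP moiety provides an enzymatic readout for detecting binding, and the His tag allows capture or purification. This fits the associated study, which used an extracellular biochemical screen for receptor–ligand interactions among neuronal cell-surface proteins in the retina.

For propagation in E. coli, the plasmid carries a high-copy ColE1/pUC-type origin and the β-lactamase gene for ampicillin selection. An SV40 enhancer/early promoter region is also present. This region contains the SV40 origin, as the backbone name suggests, and can support episomal replication in cells expressing large T antigen. The remaining annotations are an f1 origin and short rop, bom and lacZα fragments, which are backbone remnants. No mammalian selection marker is annotated, which suggests the plasmid is meant for transient transfection.
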