Addgene plasmid #71951: Islr2.b-AP-His
Purpose: Expresses the extracellular region of the FLRT3 protein, C-terminally fused to alkaline phosphatase + 6X histidine tag.
Depositing lab: Woj Wojtowicz. Depositing organization: University of California, Berkeley. Publication: An extracellular biochemical screen reveals that FLRTs and Unc5s mediate neuronal subtype recognition in the retina. Visser JJ, Cheng Y, Perry SC, Chastain AB, Parsa B, Masri SS, Ray TA, Kay JN, Wojtowicz WM. Elife. 2015 Dec 3;4. pii: e08149. doi: 10.7554/eLife.08149. PubMed 26633812.
Backbone
  Vector backbone: pCMVi-SV40ori
  Vector type: Mammalian Expression
Growth in bacteria
  Bacterial resistance: Ampicillin, 100 μg/mL
  Growth temperature: 37°C
  Growth strain: DH5alpha
  Copy number: High Copy
Gene/Insert
  Gene/Insert name: Islr2.b (alt names: Immunoglobulin superfamily containing leucine-rich repeat 2; Linx; Mbu-3; NCBI gene ID 320563; Reference sequence NM_001161536.1)
  Species: M. musculus (mouse)
  Insert size (bp): 1770
  Entrez Gene: Islr2 (a.k.a. B930052A04Rik, Linx, Mbu-3, mKIAA1465)
  Promoter: CMV
  Tag / fusion protein: AP-His (C terminal on backbone)
  Cloning method: Restriction Enzyme; 5′ cloning site NotI (not destroyed); 3′ cloning site AscI (not destroyed)
  Sequencing primers: 5′ GTCAGAGGTAACTCCCGTTGC; 3′ GAGGTTCTTGGCGGCTGTC
Terms and licenses: Academic/Nonprofit Terms; Industry Terms: Not Available to Industry
How to cite: Islr2.b-AP-His was a gift from Woj Wojtowicz (Addgene plasmid # 71951 ; http://n2t.net/addgene:71951 ; RRID:Addgene_71951)
