>Addgene plasmid #71951 | Islr2.b-AP-His | addgene partial sequence | sequence record 135227 | pMRB101-F 5'-aagatgcaggcagctgagtt-3'
CGTTGCGGTGCTGTTAACGGTGGAGGGCAGTGTAGTCTGAGCAGTACTCGTTGCTGCCGCGCGCGCCACC
AGACATAATAGCTGACAGACTAACAGACTGTTCCTTTCCATGGGTCTTTTCTGCAGAAGCTTGAATTCTC
GAGGATCCGCGGCCGCGCCACCATGGGGCCCTTTGGAGCCCTGTGTTTGGCCTGGGCTTTGCTAGGAGTG
GTCAGAGCGTGTCCCGAGCCTTGCGCCTGTGTTGACAAGTACGCCCACCAGTTTGCAGACTGTGCCTACA
AGGAGCTGCGCGAGGTCCCAGAAGGACTGCCAGCCAACGTGACCACGCTTAGTCTGTCTGCCAACAAGAT
TACGGTACTAAGGCGGGGGGCCTTCGTCAACGTCACGCAGGTCACTTCGCTGTGGCTGGCTCACAGTGAG
GTACGCACGGTAGAGTCAGGGGCATTGGCAGTGCTGAGTCAGCTCAAGAACCTCGACCTAAGCCACAACC
TTATATCCAACTTCCCTTGGAGCGACCTTCGTAACTTGAGCGCGCTGCAGCTGCTGAAAATGAACCACAA
CCGTCTGGGATCGCTGCCCCGGGATGCACTCGGCGCGCTCCCGGACCTGCGCTCTCTGCGCATCAACAAC
AACCGGCTGCGTACCCTGGAGCCCGGCACGTTCGACGCACTAAGCGCGCTGTCTCACCTGCAACTCTATC
ACAACCCCTTCCACTGCAGCTGTGGTCTCGTGTGGCTGCAGGCCTGGGCAGCGAGCACCCGGGTCTCCTT
ACCGGAGCCCGATTCTATAGCGTGCGCCTCGCC
