>Addgene plasmid #71951 | Islr2.b-AP-His | addgene partial sequence | sequence record 135569 | SV40pA-R 5'-GAAATTTGTGATGCTATTGC-3'
ATAAGATCTCTAGATTAATGGTGATGGTGATGATGACCCGGGTGCGCGGCGTCGGTGGTGCCGGCGGGGG
GCGCCAGGTCGCAGGCGGTGTAGGGCTCCAGGCAGGCGGCGAAGGCCATGACGTGCGCTATGAAGGTCTG
CTCCTGCACGCCGTGAACCAGGTGCGCCTGCGGGCCGCGCGCGAACACCGCCACGTCCTCGCCTGCGTGG
GTCTCTTCGTCCAGGGGCACTGCTGACTGCTGCCGATACTCGGGGCTCCCGCTCTCGCTCTCGGTAACAT
CCGGCCGGGCGCCGTCCTTGAGCACATAGCCTGGACCGTTTCCGTATAGGAGGACCGTGTAGGCCTTCCT
GTCCCGGGCCTTGCCAGGGGCCAGCCCGAAGATGGAGCTCCCTCGCAGGGGGTAGCCTCCGAAGGAGAAG
ACGTGGGAGTGGTCGGCAGTGACGAGGCTCAGCGTGTCCTCCTCGCTGGTGAGCTGGCCCGCCCTCTCAA
TGGCGTCGTCGAACATGATCGTCTCAGTCAGTGCCCGGTAAGCCCTGCTTTCATGATGACCATGGTCGAT
GCGACCACCCTCCACGAAGAGGAAGAAGCCGCGGGGGTTCCTGCTCAGCAGGCGCAGGGCAGCCTCTGTC
ATCTCCATCAGGGAGGGGTCCAGTGTGGAGTCTCGGTGGATCTCGTATTTCATGTCTCCAGGCTCAAAGA
GACCCATGAGATGGGTCACAGACGGGTCCAGGGAAGCCTGCATGAGCTCAGTGCGGTTCCACACATACCG
GGCACCCTGGCGCTTCGCCAGCCATTCCTGCACCAGATTCTTCC
